LOCUS       Exported 6846 bp ds-DNA circular SYN 13-MAY-2021
DEFINITION  Expression of Leishmania donovani ectodomain in mammalian cells.
ACCESSION   .
VERSION     .
KEYWORDS    D26_Ld_200260
SOURCE      synthetic DNA construct
  ORGANISM  synthetic DNA construct
REFERENCE   1 (bases 1 to 6846)
  TITLE     Leishmania ectodomain expression plasmids
REFERENCE   2 (bases 1 to 6846)
  AUTHORS   .
  TITLE     Direct Submission
  JOURNAL   Exported May 13, 2021 from SnapGene Server 1.1.58
            http://www.snapgene.com
FEATURES             Location/Qualifiers
     source          1..6846
                     /organism="synthetic DNA construct"
                     /mol_type="other DNA"
     primer_bind     2154..2173
                     /label=rbglobpA-R
                     /note="Rabbit beta-globin polyA, reverse primer. Also
                     called rb-glob-pA-term-R"
     polyA_signal    2172..2227
                     /label=-beta-globin poly(A) signal
                     /note="rabbit beta-globin polyadenylation signal (Gil and
                     Proudfoot, 1987)"
     CDS             complement(2279..2296)
                     /codon_start=1
                     /product="6xHis affinity tag"
                     /label=6xHis
                     /translation="HHHHHH"
     regulatory      3163..3172
                     /regulatory_class="other"
                     /note="vertebrate consensus sequence for strong initiation
                     of translation (Kozak, 1987)"
     primer_bind     complement(3195..3214)
                     /label=pMT2-F
                     /note="Synthetic intron, forward primer"
     primer_bind     complement(3695..3719)
                     /label=LNCX
                     /note="Human CMV promoter, forward primer"
     promoter        complement(3716..3919)
                     /label=CMV promoter
                     /note="human cytomegalovirus (CMV) immediate early
                     promoter"
     primer_bind     complement(3745..3765)
                     /label=CMV-F
                     /note="Human CMV immediate early promoter, forward primer"
     enhancer        3920..4299
                     /label=CMV enhancer
                     /note="human cytomegalovirus immediate early enhancer"
     primer_bind     complement(4570..4586)
                     /label=M13 rev
                     /note="common sequencing primer, one of multiple similar
                     variants"
     primer_bind     complement(4570..4586)
                     /label=M13 Reverse
                     /note="In lacZ gene. Also called M13-rev"
     primer_bind     complement(4583..4605)
                     /label=M13/pUC Reverse
                     /note="In lacZ gene"
     protein_bind    4594..4610
                     /label=lac operator
                     /bound_moiety="lac repressor encoded by lacI"
                     /note="The lac repressor binds to the lac operator to
                     inhibit transcription in E. coli. This inhibition can be
                     relieved by adding lactose or
                     isopropyl-beta-D-thiogalactopyranoside (IPTG)."
     promoter        complement(4618..4648)
                     /label=lac promoter
                     /note="promoter for the E. coli lac operon"
     protein_bind    4663..4684
                     /label=CAP binding site
                     /bound_moiety="E. coli catabolite activator protein"
                     /note="CAP binding activates transcription in the presence
                     of cAMP."
     primer_bind     complement(4801..4818)
                     /label=L4440
                     /note="L4440 vector, forward primer"
     rep_origin      complement(4972..5560)
                     /direction=LEFT
                     /label=ori
                     /note="high-copy-number ColE1/pMB1/pBR322/pUC origin of
                     replication"
     primer_bind     complement(5052..5071)
                     /label=pBR322ori-F
                     /note="pBR322 origin, forward primer"
     CDS             complement(5731..6591)
                     /codon_start=1
                     /gene="bla"
                     /product="beta-lactamase"
                     /label=AmpR
                     /note="confers resistance to ampicillin, carbenicillin, and
                     related antibiotics"
                     /translation="MSIQHFRVALIPFFAAFCLPVFAHPETLVKVKDAEDQLGARVGYI
                     ELDLNSGKILESFRPEERFPMMSTFKVLLCGAVLSRVDAGQEQLGRRIHYSQNDLVEYS
                     PVTEKHLTDGMTVRELCSAAITMSDNTAANLLLTTIGGPKELTAFLHNMGDHVTRLDRW
                     EPELNEAIPNDERDTTMPAAMATTLRKLLTGELLTLASRQQLIDWMEADKVAGPLLRSA
                     LPAGWFIADKSGAGERGSRGIIAALGPDGKPSRIVVIYTTGSQATMDERNRQIAEIGAS
                     LIKHW"
     primer_bind     6354..6373
                     /label=Amp-R
                     /note="Ampicillin resistance gene, reverse primer"
     promoter        complement(6592..6696)
                     /gene="bla"
                     /label=AmpR promoter
     primer_bind     6764..6782
                     /label=pBRforEco
                     /note="pBR322 vectors, upsteam of EcoRI site, forward
                     primer"
ORIGIN
        1 gatacagatt aggatagcat atactaccca gatatagatt aggatagcat atgctaccca
       61 gatatagatt aggatagcct atgctaccca gatataaatt aggatagcat atactaccca
      121 gatatagatt aggatagcat atgctaccca gatatagatt aggatagcct atgctaccca
      181 gatatagatt aggatagcat atgctaccca gatatagatt aggatagcat atgctatcca
      241 gatatttggg tagtatatgc tacccagata taaattagga tagcatatac taccctaatc
      301 tctattagga tagcatatgc tacccggata cagattagga tagcatatac tacccagata
      361 tagattagga tagcatatgc tacccagata tagattagga tagcctatgc tacccagata
      421 taaattagga tagcatatac tacccagata tagattagga tagcatatgc tacccagata
      481 tagattagga tagcctatgc tacccagata tagattagga tagcatatgc tatccagata
      541 tttgggtagt atatgctacc catggcaaca ttagcccacc gtgctctcag cgacctcgtg
      601 aatatgagga ccaacaaccc tgtgcttggc gctcaggcgc aagtgtgtgt aatttgtcct
      661 ccagatcgca gcaatcgcgc ccctatcttg gcccgcccac ctacttatgc aggtattccc
      721 cggggtgcca ttagtggttt tgtgggcaag tggtttgacc gcagtggtta gcggggttac
      781 aatcagccaa gttattacac ccttatttta cagtccaaaa ccgcagggcg gcgtgtgggg
      841 gctgacgcgt gcccccactc cacaatttca aaaaaaagag tggccacttg tctttgttta
      901 tgggccccat tggcgtggag ccccgtttaa ttttcggggg tgttagagac aaccagtgga
      961 gtccgctgct gtcggcgtcc actctctttc cccttgttac aaatagagtg taacaacatg
     1021 gttcacctgt cttggtccct gcctgggaca catcttaata accccagtat catattgcac
     1081 taggattatg tgttgcccat agccataaat tcgtgtgaga tggacatcca gtctttacgg
     1141 cttgtcccca ccccatggat ttctattgtt aaagatattc agaatgtttc attcctacac
     1201 tagtatttat tgcccaaggg gtttgtgagg gttatattgg tgtcatagca caatgccacc
     1261 actgaacccc ccgtccaaat tttattctgg gggcgtcacc tgaaaccttg ttttcgagca
     1321 cctcacatac accttactgt tcacaactca gcagttattc tattagctaa acgaaggaga
     1381 atgaagaagc aggcgaagat tcaggagagt tcactgcccg ctccttgatc ttcagccact
     1441 gcccttgtga ctaaaatggt tcactaccct cgtggaatcc tgaccccatg taaataaaac
     1501 cgtgacagct catggggtgg gagatatcgc tgttccttag gaccctttta ctaaccctaa
     1561 ttcgatagca tatgcttccc gttgggtaac atatgctatt gaattagggt tagtctggat
     1621 agtatatact actacccggg aagcatatgc tacccgttta gggttaacaa gggggcctta
     1681 taaacactat tgctaatgcc ctcttgaggg tccgcttatc ggtagctaca caggcccctc
     1741 tgattgacgt tggtgtagcc tcccgtagtc ttcctgggcc cctgggaggt acatgtcccc
     1801 cagcattggt gtaagagctt cagccaagag ttacacataa aggcaatgtt gtgttgcagt
     1861 ccacagactg caaagtctgc tccaggatga aagccactca gtgttggcaa atgtgcacat
     1921 ccatttataa ggatgtcaac tacagtcaga gaaccccttt gtgtttggtc cccccccgtg
     1981 tcacatgtgg aacagggccc agttggcaag ttgtaccaac caactgaagg gattacatgc
     2041 actgccccgc gaagaagggg cagagatgtc gtagtcaggt ttagttcgtc cggggcgggg
     2101 atcgatcctc tagctagaga tctccgaggg atctcgacca aatgatttgc cctcccatat
     2161 gtccttccga gtgagagaca caaaaaattc caacacacta ttgcaatgaa aataaatttc
     2221 ctttattagc cagaggtcga ggtcggggga tccttaatta atcacgtgtc tagactcaat
     2281 ggtggtgatg gtggtggggg cccagagggg ccagaggagg caggttcctg tccctgtggt
     2341 tccacagcat cttctgggcg tccaggatgt ggtgcaggct gccgggcgcg cctcccttca
     2401 tgttctgcag cacggacatc acgatgggga tgaccaggta catccagtat ttctgcagga
     2461 aggaccgttc ctcgacgggc acttcctctt ccaccacttc gccctcggcg tttcggacca
     2521 tccgccgctc ggtctggggt ctggcgattg tctttctggc gtcctctgtc tcggtcaggg
     2581 cggtcaggtc ctcgtagcgg actttccggg tcactttcag agggtgcacc aggcccactt
     2641 tggtgttcag gtgcacggtg gggaacagtt tctgcaccac gctgcggtcg cactcgtcgc
     2701 ccttcagcat cttggcgtgg aagaagtttg tctcgctgga cacctggagg cccatcaggg
     2761 aggtggacac gccgggcacg atgttgatgt tctcgtgcag caccactgtc ttgctgtcca
     2821 tggcctcgaa gccccggatc aggctgcagg gggtgaccac cacggtggtg ctgtgcttgg
     2881 gggcaggctt gccttcctgg ttggggtagg cccggtagta caccaggtcg gcagcggcca
     2941 gcttgtttct ctcttccatg ctcagggaca cctcgccgcc cagctgtgta gagatccggg
     3001 caggggcctg gctgctcagt ctgctgatgg cgaagctgcc gatccgggac cactcgccgt
     3061 cgctgcccac tcttctttcc agcacgtagc tctgagacac ggcggtggcg gccgcaccag
     3121 acatgcagag cagcagggac atgagtacct gggtctgaaa ctccatggtg gcaaacttgg
     3181 acctgggagt ggacacctgt ggagagaaag gcaaagtgga tgtcattgtc actcaagtgt
     3241 atggccagat cgggccaggt gaatatcaaa tcctcctcgt ttttggaaac tgacaatctt
     3301 agcgcagaag taatgcccgc ttttgagagg gagtactcac cccaacagct ggatctcaag
     3361 cctgccacac ctcacctcga ccatccgccg tctcaagacc gcctacttta attacatcat
     3421 cagcagcacc tccgccagaa acaaccccga ccgccacccg ctgccgcccg ccacggtgct
     3481 cagcctacct tgcgactgtg actggttaga cgcctttctc gagaggtttt ccgatccggt
     3541 cgatgcggac tcgctcaggt ccctcggtgg cggagtaccg ttcggaggcc gacgggtttc
     3601 cgatccaaga gtactggaaa gaccgcgaag agtttgtcct caaccgcgag cccaacagct
     3661 ggccctcgca gacagcgatg cggaagagag tgaggatctg acggttcact aaacgagctc
     3721 tgcttatata gacctcccac cgtacacgcc taccgcccat ttgcgtcaac ggggcggggt
     3781 tattacgaca ttttggaaag tcccgttgat tttggtgcca aaacaaactc ccattgacgt
     3841 caatggggtg gagacttgga aatccccgtg agtcaaaccg ctatccacgc ccattggtgt
     3901 actgccaaaa ccgcatcacc atggtaatag cgatgactaa tacgtagatg tactgccaag
     3961 taggaaagtc ccgtaaggtc atgtactggg cataatgcca ggcgggccat ttaccgtcat
     4021 tgacgtcaat agggggcgga cttggcatat gatacacttg atgtactgcc aagtgggcag
     4081 tttaccgtaa atactccacc cattgacgtc aatggaaagt ccctattggc gttactatgg
     4141 gaacatacgt cattattgac gtcaatgggc gggggtcgtt gggcggtcag ccaggcgggc
     4201 catttaccgt aagttatgta acgcggaact ccatatatgg gctatgaact aatgaccccg
     4261 taattgatta ctattaataa ctagtcaata atcaatgtca acatggcggt catattggac
     4321 atgagccaat ataaatgtac atattatgat atagatacaa cgtatgcaat ggccaatagc
     4381 caatattgat ttatgctata taaccaatga ctaatatggc taattgccaa tattgattca
     4441 atgtatagat cttccatacc taccagttct gcgcctgcag caatggcaac aacgttgccc
     4501 ggatctgcga tgataagctg tcaaacatga gaattggtcg acctctagct agagcttggc
     4561 gtaatcatgg tcatagctgt ttcctgtgtg aaattgttat ccgctcacaa ttccacacaa
     4621 catacgagcc ggaagcataa agtgtaaagc ctggggtgcc taatgagtga gctaactcac
     4681 attaattgcg ttgcgctcac tgcccgcttt ccagtcggga aacctgtcgt gccagctgca
     4741 ttaatgaatc ggccaacgcg cggggagagg cggtttgcgt attgggcgct cttccgcttc
     4801 ctcgctcact gactcgctgc gctcggtcgt tcggctgcgg cgagcggtat cagctcactc
     4861 aaaggcggta atacggttat ccacagaatc aggggataac gcaggaaaga acatgtgagc
     4921 aaaaggccag caaaaggcca ggaaccgtaa aaaggccgcg ttgctggcgt ttttccatag
     4981 gctccgcccc cctgacgagc atcacaaaaa tcgacgctca agtcagaggt ggcgaaaccc
     5041 gacaggacta taaagatacc aggcgtttcc ccctggaagc tccctcgtgc gctctcctgt
     5101 tccgaccctg ccgcttaccg gatacctgtc cgcctttctc ccttcgggaa gcgtggcgct
     5161 ttctcatagc tcacgctgta ggtatctcag ttcggtgtag gtcgttcgct ccaagctggg
     5221 ctgtgtgcac gaaccccccg ttcagcccga ccgctgcgcc ttatccggta actatcgtct
     5281 tgagtccaac ccggtaagac acgacttatc gccactggca gcagccactg gtaacaggat
     5341 tagcagagcg aggtatgtag gcggtgctac agagttcttg aagtggtggc ctaactacgg
     5401 ctacactaga agaacagtat ttggtatctg cgctctgctg aagccagtta ccttcggaaa
     5461 aagagttggt agctcttgat ccggcaaaca aaccaccgct ggtagcggtg gtttttttgt
     5521 ttgcaagcag cagattacgc gcagaaaaaa aggatctcaa gaagatcctt tgatcttttc
     5581 tacggggtct gacgctcagt ggaacgaaaa ctcacgttaa gggattttgg tcatgagatt
     5641 atcaaaaagg atcttcacct agatcctttt aaattaaaaa tgaagtttta aatcaatcta
     5701 aagtatatat gagtaaactt ggtctgacag ttaccaatgc ttaatcagtg aggcacctat
     5761 ctcagcgatc tgtctatttc gttcatccat agttgcctga ctccccgtcg tgtagataac
     5821 tacgatacgg gagggcttac catctggccc cagtgctgca atgataccgc gagacccacg
     5881 ctcaccggct ccagatttat cagcaataaa ccagccagcc ggaagggccg agcgcagaag
     5941 tggtcctgca actttatccg cctccatcca gtctattaat tgttgccggg aagctagagt
     6001 aagtagttcg ccagttaata gtttgcgcaa cgttgttgcc attgctgcag gcatcgtggt
     6061 gtcacgctcg tcgtttggta tggcttcatt cagctccggt tcccaacgat caaggcgagt
     6121 tacatgatcc cccatgttgt gcaaaaaagc ggttagctcc ttcggtcctc cgatcgttgt
     6181 cagaagtaag ttggccgcag tgttatcact catggttatg gcagcactgc ataattctct
     6241 tactgtcatg ccatccgtaa gatgcttttc tgtgactggt gagtactcaa ccaagtcatt
     6301 ctgagaatag tgtatgcggc gaccgagttg ctcttgcccg gcgtcaacac gggataatac
     6361 cgcgccacat agcagaactt taaaagtgct catcattgga aaacgttctt cggggcgaaa
     6421 actctcaagg atcttaccgc tgttgagatc cagttcgatg taacccactc gtgcacccaa
     6481 ctgatcttca gcatctttta ctttcaccag cgtttctggg tgagcaaaaa caggaaggca
     6541 aaatgccgca aaaaagggaa taagggcgac acggaaatgt tgaatactca tactcttcct
     6601 ttttcaatat tattgaagca tttatcaggg ttattgtctc atgagcggat acatatttga
     6661 atgtatttag aaaaataaac aaataggggt tccgcgcaca tttccccgaa aagtgccacc
     6721 tgacgtctaa gaaaccatta ttatcatgac attaacctat aaaaataggc gtatcacgag
     6781 gccctttcgt cttcaagaaa attctcatgt ttgacagctt atcatgagga tagcatatgc
     6841 tacccg
//
