[The description below was written by a language model from this plasmid's Addgene catalogue record and the feature table of its GenBank file.]
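Description:
D26_Ld_200260 is a mammalian expression plasmid built on the pTT3 backbone. It is designed to produce the extracellular region (ectodomain) of a Leishmania donovani putative transmembrane protein, Ldpbk_200260, as a recombinant protein in mammalian cells. The total construct is 6,846 bp, made up of a 6,132 bp backbone and a 714 bp insert. In E. coli it is propagated at high copy from a ColE1/pUC-type origin and selected with ampicillin through the bla (AmpR) gene and its own promoter. Remnants of a lac promoter, lac operator and CAP site are carried over from the cloning vector and play no part in mammalian expression.

The expression cassette runs on the complementary strand. The human CMV immediate early enhancer and promoter drive transcription. A primer site annotated as lying in a synthetic intron sits between the promoter and a vertebrate Kozak consensus for efficient translation initiation. The parasite coding region itself is not annotated in the feature table, but by position it lies between the Kozak sequence and a C-terminal 6xHis tag. The catalogue also lists a biotinylation sequence at the C terminus, and this too is unannotated. A rabbit beta-globin polyadenylation signal is annotated just beyond the His tag, although it is drawn on the opposite strand from the rest of the cassette. The first roughly 2 kb of the plasmid has no annotated features, and the record does not say what it contains.

The His tag allows affinity purification, and a biotinylation sequence generally allows capture of the protein on streptavidin. The plasmid belongs to a set of Leishmania ectodomain expression constructs associated with a systematic study of L. donovani cell surface and secreted proteins. The cloning method is not recorded.
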