Addgene plasmid #135842: D26_Ld_200260
Purpose: Expression of Leishmania donovani ectodomain in mammalian cells
Depositing lab: Gavin Wright. Depositing organization: Wellcome Sanger Institute. Publication: Systematic identification of genes encoding cell surface and secreted proteins that are essential for in vitro growth and infection in Leishmania donovani. Roberts AJ, Ong HB, Clare S, Brandt C, Harcourt K, Franssen SU, Cotton JA, Muller-Sienerth N, Wright GJ. PLoS Pathog. 2022 Feb 24;18(2):e1010364. doi: 10.1371/journal.ppat.1010364. eCollection 2022 Feb. PubMed 35202447.
Backbone
  Vector backbone: pTT3
  Backbone manufacturer: Yves Durocher, NRC
  Backbone size w/o insert (bp): 6132
  Vector type: Mammalian Expression
Growth in bacteria
  Bacterial resistance: Ampicillin, 100 μg/mL
  Growth temperature: 37°C
  Growth strain: DH5alpha
  Copy number: High Copy
Gene/Insert
  Gene/Insert name: transmembrane protein, putative (alt name: Ldpbk_200260)
  Species: Leishmania donovani
  Insert size (bp): 714
  Tag / fusion protein: biotinylation sequence and His tag (C terminal on insert)
  Cloning method: Unknown
Terms and licenses: Academic/Nonprofit Terms; Industry Terms: Not Available to Industry
How to cite: D26_Ld_200260 was a gift from Gavin Wright (Addgene plasmid # 135842 ; http://n2t.net/addgene:135842 ; RRID:Addgene_135842)
